>Addgene plasmid #86157 | pCAMBIA-FLS2prom::FLS2-3xmyc-GFP | addgene full sequence | sequence record 169551 | Addgene NGS Result
ATGAAGTTACTCTCAAAGACCTTTTTGATATTAACTCTCACCTTCTTCTTCTTTGGCATTGCACTAGCGA
AACAGAGCTTTGAACCAGAGATCGAAGCTTTGAAATCCTTCAAGAATGGTATTTCCAACGACCCTTTAGG
AGTATTATCAGATTGGACCATCATCGGTTCGTTACGACACTGTAATTGGACCGGAATCACCTGCGATAGT
ACCGGACATGTAGTCTCGGTTTCCTTGCTGGAGAAGCAACTTGAAGGTGTCCTGTCTCCAGCCATAGCGA
ATCTCACCTATCTCCAGGTTCTTGATCTCACTTCAAATAGTTTTACCGGCAAAATACCGGCTGAAATAGG
AAAGTTAACCGAGCTTAACCAGCTTATTCTGTACCTAAACTATTTCTCTGGTTCGATTCCTTCTGGAATC
TGGGAGCTTAAGAATATTTTCTATCTTGATCTTAGAAATAATTTGTTGTCCGGTGATGTTCCTGAGGAAA
TCTGCAAAACCAGTTCTTTGGTATTGATTGGGTTTGATTACAACAACTTAACCGGGAAAATACCAGAATG
CTTAGGAGATTTGGTTCATCTCCAAATGTTTGTAGCAGCTGGTAACCATTTAACTGGTTCGATTCCGGTA
TCAATTGGTACTCTGGCTAATTTAACGGATTTAGACCTGAGTGGTAACCAGTTAACCGGAAAAATACCGA
GAGATTTTGGAAATCTCTTGAACTTACAGTCTCTCGTTTTAACTGAAAACTTGTTGGAAGGAGATATACC
AGCTGAGATCGGAAACTGCTCGAGCTTGGTCCAACTTGAGCTTTACGATAACCAGTTAACCGGGAAAATA
CCAGCTGAATTAGGGAATTTGGTTCAGCTGCAAGCACTCCGGATATACAAGAACAAACTTACTTCTTCAA
TTCCATCTTCATTGTTCCGGTTAACTCAGTTAACCCATTTGGGGTTATCAGAAAACCATTTGGTTGGACC
GATATCAGAAGAAATCGGTTTTCTTGAGTCACTTGAAGTCCTCACACTTCATTCCAACAACTTCACAGGA
GAGTTTCCACAGTCCATCACAAACTTGAGGAACTTGACAGTCCTAACGGTGGGGTTCAATAATATTTCCG
GTGAGCTCCCGGCGGATCTAGGGCTTCTTACAAACCTTCGGAACCTTTCAGCGCACGACAATCTTCTTAC
CGGACCAATACCTTCCAGCATAAGTAACTGCACCGGTCTTAAACTCCTGGACCTGTCTCACAACCAAATG
ACTGGCGAGATCCCGCGGGGTTTCGGAAGGATGAATCTTACGTTCATTTCTATTGGGAGGAATCATTTCA
CCGGTGAAATTCCAGATGATATCTTCAACTGTTCAAACTTGGAAACTCTTAGTGTGGCAGATAACAACTT
AACAGGAACTCTCAAGCCATTAATTGGGAAGCTTCAAAAACTCAGGATTTTGCAAGTTTCATATAACTCT
CTCACTGGACCGATTCCTCGAGAAATCGGGAATCTGAAAGATTTGAATATCTTGTACCTTCACTCTAATG
GTTTCACAGGGAGAATCCCGAGAGAGATGTCGAATCTCACTCTCCTCCAGGGGCTAAGGATGTATTCAAA
TGATCTTGAAGGTCCAATTCCTGAAGAAATGTTTGATATGAAGCTACTCTCAGTTCTTGATCTTTCCAAC
AACAAATTCTCAGGTCAAATTCCTGCCTTGTTCTCCAAGCTTGAATCGCTTACCTACTTGAGTCTTCAAG
GAAACAAATTCAACGGGTCTATCCCTGCAAGCCTTAAGTCGCTTTCGCTTCTCAACACATTCGATATCTC
CGACAATCTTCTCACTGGAACCATCCCTGGAGAGCTGTTAGCTTCTTTGAAAAACATGCAGCTTTACCTC
AACTTCTCAAACAACTTGTTGACTGGAACCATCCCAAAGGAGCTTGGAAAGCTTGAAATGGTTCAAGAAA
TCGACCTTTCAAACAATCTCTTTTCTGGGTCTATTCCAAGATCTTTACAGGCCTGCAAAAATGTGTTCAC
ACTGGATTTTTCGCAGAACAATCTCTCGGGTCATATACCAGATGAAGTCTTCCAAGGCATGGATATGATC
ATAAGCTTGAACCTTTCAAGGAACAGTTTCTCTGGAGAAATCCCTCAGAGCTTCGGGAACATGACGCATT
TGGTCTCCTTGGATCTCTCTAGTAACAATCTCACTGGTGAAATTCCAGAGAGTCTCGCCAATCTTTCGAC
TCTGAAACATCTCAAACTAGCTTCAAACAACCTCAAAGGCCATGTTCCTGAATCCGGGGTGTTCAAAAAC
ATCAACGCCTCTGATCTAATGGGAAACACAGATCTCTGTGGTAGCAAGAAGCCTCTCAAGCCATGTACGA
TCAAGCAGAAGTCGAGCCACTTCTCGAAGAGAACCAGAGTCATCCTGATTATTCTTGGATCAGCCGCGGC
TCTTCTTCTTGTCCTGCTTCTTGTTCTGATTCTAACCTGTTGCAAGAAAAAAGAAAAAAAGATTGAAAAT
TCATCAGAGTCCTCATTACCGGATTTGGATTCAGCTCTGAAACTGAAGAGATTTGAACCAAAAGAGTTGG
AGCAAGCAACAGATTCATTCAACAGTGCCAACATCATTGGCTCAAGCAGCTTAAGCACAGTGTACAAAGG
TCAGCTAGAAGATGGGACAGTGATTGCAGTAAAAGTATTGAATCTAAAGGAATTCTCTGCAGAATCAGAC
AAGTGGTTCTACACAGAAGCTAAAACATTGAGCCAACTAAAACATCGAAACCTGGTGAAGATCTTAGGGT
TTGCGTGGGAAAGCGGCAAAACGAAAGCTTTAGTGCTTCCATTTATGGAGAATGGAAACTTGGAGGACAC
CATTCACGGCTCTGCAGCACCGATTGGGTCGCTTTTAGAAAAAATCGATCTTTGTGTTCATATCGCAAGC
GGAATCGATTATCTTCATTCTGGATATGGTTTTCCCATCGTTCATTGTGATCTGAAGCCAGCTAATATAC
TCCTTGACAGTGACCGCGTTGCTCACGTAAGCGATTTTGGAACTGCTCGGATTCTAGGTTTCCGCGAAGA
TGGAAGCACCACAGCTTCAACATCAGCCTTCGAGGGTACAATTGGATACTTAGCTCCAGGTAAATTACTC
ACAACACTTAATTTTCAAAACCCTAATTATGCCATCGACTTACTTGAAATACACTCTTATTTTTCATGAA
CAGAGTTTGCTTATATGAGGAAAGTGACAACAAAAGCCGATGTATTCAGCTTCGGGATCATAATGATGGA
GCTGATGACGAAACAGAGACCAACTTCGTTGAATGATGAAGATTCACAAGACATGACTTTGCGCCAATTG
GTGGAGAAATCGATTGGAAATGGAAGAAAAGGGATGGTTAGGGTTCTTGATATGGAACTCGGGGACTCTA
TTGTTTCTCTGAAACAGGAAGAGGCTATTGAAGACTTTCTGAAGCTTTGTTTGTTCTGTACAAGCTCTAG
ACCTGAAGATCGACCTGATATGAACGAGATTCTTACACATCTGATGAAACTTAGAGGCAAAGCGAATTCA
TTTCGAGAAGATCGTAACGAGGATCGAGAGGTGCATATGGGTGAACAAAAGTTGATTTCTGAAGAAGATT
TGAACGGTGAACAAAAGCTAATCTCCGAGGAAGACTTGAACGGTGAACAAAAATTAATCTCAGAAGAAGA
CTTGAACGGAGCGGTCGACATGGTGAGCAAGGGCGAGGAGCTGTTCACCGGGGTGGTGCCCATCCTGGTC
GAGCTGGACGGCGACGTAAACGGCCACAAGTTCAGCGTGTCCGGCGAGGGCGAGGGCGATGCCACCTACG
GCAAGCTGACCCTGAAGTTCATCTGCACCACCGGCAAGCTGCCCGTGCCCTGGCCCACCCTCGTGACCAC
CCTGACCTACGGCGTGCAGTGCTTCAGCCGCTACCCCGACCACATGAAGCAGCACGACTTCTTCAAGTCC
GCCATGCCCGAAGGCTACGTCCAGGAGCGCACCATCTTCTTCAAGGACGACGGCAACTACAAGACCCGCG
CCGAGGTGAAGTTCGAGGGCGACACCCTGGTGAACCGCATCGAGCTGAAGGGCATCGACTTCAAGGAGGA
CGGCAACATCCTGGGGCACAAGCTGGAGTACAACTACAACAGCCACAACGTCTATATCATGGCCGACAAG
CAGAAGAACGGCATCAAGGTGAACTTCAAGATCCGCCACAACATCGAGGACGGCAGCGTGCAGCTCGCCG
ACCACTACCAGCAGAACACCCCCATCGGCGACGGCCCCGTGCTGCTGCCCGACAACCACTACCTGAGCAC
CCAGTCCGCCCTGAGCAAAGACCCCAACGAGAAGCGCGATCACATGGTCCTGCTGGAGTTCGTGACCGCC
GCCGGGATCACTCTCGGCATGGACGAGCTGTACAAGTAAGTCGACCTGCAGGCATGCCCGCTGAAATCAC
CAGTCTCTCTCTACAAATCTATCTCTCTCTATAATAATGTGTGAGTAGTTCCCAGATAAGGGAATTAGGG
TTCTTATAGGGTTTCGCTCATGTGTTGAGCATATAAGAAACCCTTAGTATGTATTTGTATTTGTAAAATA
CTTCTATCAATAAAATTTCTAATTCCTAAAACCAAAATCCAGGGGTACCTTAATTAAGCTTGGCACTGGC
CGTCGTTTTACAACGTCGTGACTGGGAAAACCCTGGCGTTACCCAACTTAATCGCCTTGCAGCACATCCC
CCTTTCGCCAGCTGGCGTAATAGCGAAGAGGCCCGCACCGATCGCCCTTCCCAACAGTTGCGCAGCCTGA
ATGGCGAATGCTAGAGCAGCTTGAGCTTGGATCAGATTGTCGTTTCCCGCCTTCAGTTTAAACTATCAGT
GTTTGACAGGATATATTGGCGGGTAAACCTAAGAGAAAAGAGCGTTTATTAGAATAATCGGATATTTAAA
AGGGCGTGAAAAGGTTTATCCGTTCGTCCATTTGTATGTGCATGCCAACCACAGGGTTCCCCTCGGGATC
AAAGTACTTTGATCCAACCCCTCCGCTGCTATAGTGCAGTCGGCTTCTGACGTTCAGTGCAGCCGTCTTC
TGAAAACGACATGTCGCACAAGTCCTAAGTTACGCGACAGGCTGCCGCCCTGCCCTTTTCCTGGCGTTTT
CTTGTCGCGTGTTTTAGTCGCATAAAGTAGAATACTTGCGACTAGAACCGGAGACATTACGCCATGAACA
AGAGCGCCGCCGCTGGCCTGCTGGGCTATGCCCGCGTCAGCACCGACGACCAGGACTTGACCAACCAACG
GGCCGAACTGCACGCGGCCGGCTGCACCAAGCTGTTTTCCGAGAAGATCACCGGCACCAGGCGCGACCGC
CCGGAGCTGGCCAGGATGCTTGACCACCTACGCCCTGGCGACGTTGTGACAGTGACCAGGCTAGACCGCC
TGGCCCGCAGCACCCGCGACCTACTGGACATTGCCGAGCGCATCCAGGAGGCCGGCGCGGGCCTGCGTAG
CCTGGCAGAGCCGTGGGCCGACACCACCACGCCGGCCGGCCGCATGGTGTTGACCGTGTTCGCCGGCATT
GCCGAGTTCGAGCGTTCCCTAATCATCGACCGCACCCGGAGCGGGCGCGAGGCCGCCAAGGCCCGAGGCG
TGAAGTTTGGCCCCCGCCCTACCCTCACCCCGGCACAGATCGCGCACGCCCGCGAGCTGATCGACCAGGA
AGGCCGCACCGTGAAAGAGGCGGCTGCACTGCTTGGCGTGCATCGCTCGACCCTGTACCGCGCACTTGAG
CGCAGCGAGGAAGTGACGCCCACCGAGGCCAGGCGGCGCGGTGCCTTCCGTGAGGACGCATTGACCGAGG
CCGACGCCCTGGCGGCCGCCGAGAATGAACGCCAAGAGGAACAAGCATGAAACCGCACCAGGACGGCCAG
GACGAACCGTTTTTCATTACCGAAGAGATCGAGGCGGAGATGATCGCGGCCGGGTACGTGTTCGAGCCGC
CCGCGCACGTCTCAACCGTGCGGCTGCATGAAATCCTGGCCGGTTTGTCTGATGCCAAGCTGGCGGCCTG
GCCGGCCAGCTTGGCCGCTGAAGAAACCGAGCGCCGCCGTCTAAAAAGGTGATGTGTATTTGAGTAAAAC
AGCTTGCGTCATGCGGTCGCTGCGTATATGATGCGATGAGTAAATAAACAAATACGCAAGGGGAACGCAT
GAAGGTTATCGCTGTACTTAACCAGAAAGGCGGGTCAGGCAAGACGACCATCGCAACCCATCTAGCCCGC
GCCCTGCAACTCGCCGGGGCCGATGTTCTGTTAGTCGATTCCGATCCCCAGGGCAGTGCCCGCGATTGGG
CGGCCGTGCGGGAAGATCAACCGCTAACCGTTGTCGGCATCGACCGCCCGACGATTGACCGCGACGTGAA
GGCCATCGGCCGGCGCGACTTCGTAGTGATCGACGGAGCGCCCCAGGCGGCGGACTTGGCTGTGTCCGCG
ATCAAGGCAGCCGACTTCGTGCTGATTCCGGTGCAGCCAAGCCCTTACGACATATGGGCCACCGCCGACC
TGGTGGAGCTGGTTAAGCAGCGCATTGAGGTCACGGATGGAAGGCTACAAGCGGCCTTTGTCGTGTCGCG
GGCGATCAAAGGCACGCGCATCGGCGGTGAGGTTGCCGAGGCGCTGGCCGGGTACGAGCTGCCCATTCTT
GAGTCCCGTATCACGCAGCGCGTGAGCTACCCAGGCACTGCCGCCGCCGGCACAACCGTTCTTGAATCAG
AACCCGAGGGCGACGCTGCCCGCGAGGTCCAGGCGCTGGCCGCTGAAATTAAATCAAAACTCATTTGAGT
TAATGAGGTAAAGAGAAAATGAGCAAAAGCACAAACACGCTAAGTGCCGGCCGTCCGAGCGCACGCAGCA
GCAAGGCTGCAACGTTGGCCAGCCTGGCAGACACGCCAGCCATGAAGCGGGTCAACTTTCAGTTGCCGGC
GGAGGATCACACCAAGCTGAAGATGTACGCGGTACGCCAAGGCAAGACCATTACCGAGCTGCTATCTGAA
TACATCGCGCAGCTACCAGAGTAAATGAGCAAATGAATAAATGAGTAGATGAATTTTAGCGGCTAAAGGA
GGCGGCATGGAAAATCAAGAACAACCAGGCACCGACGCCGTGGAATGCCCCATGTGTGGAGGAACGGGCG
GTTGGCCAGGCGTAAGCGGCTGGGTTGCCTGCCGGCCCTGCAATGGCACTGGAACCCCCAAGCCCGAGGA
ATCGGCGTGAGCGGTCGCAAACCATCCGGCCCGGTACAAATCGGCGCGGCGCTGGGTGATGACCTGGTGG
AGAAGTTGAAGGCCGCGCAGGCCGCCCAGCGGCAACGCATCGAGGCAGAAGCACGCCCCGGTGAATCGTG
GCAAGCGGCCGCTGATCGAATCCGCAAAGAATCCCGGCAACCGCCGGCAGCCGGTGCGCCGTCGATTAGG
AAGCCGCCCAAGGGCGACGAGCAACCAGATTTTTTCGTTCCGATGCTCTATGACGTGGGCACCCGCGATA
GTCGCAGCATCATGGACGTGGCCGTTTTCCGTCTGTCGAAGCGTGACCGACGAGCTGGCGAGGTGATCCG
CTACGAGCTTCCAGACGGGCACGTAGAGGTTTCCGCAGGGCCGGCCGGCATGGCCAGTGTGTGGGATTAC
GACCTGGTACTGATGGCGGTTTCCCATCTAACCGAATCCATGAACCGATACCGGGAAGGGAAGGGAGACA
AGCCCGGCCGCGTGTTCCGTCCACACGTTGCGGACGTACTCAAGTTCTGCCGGCGAGCCGATGGCGGAAA
GCAGAAAGACGACCTGGTAGAAACCTGCATTCGGTTAAACACCACGCACGTTGCCATGCAGCGTACGAAG
AAGGCCAAGAACGGCCGCCTGGTGACGGTATCCGAGGGTGAAGCCTTGATTAGCCGCTACAAGATCGTAA
AGAGCGAAACCGGGCGGCCGGAGTACATCGAGATCGAGCTAGCTGATTGGATGTACCGCGAGATCACAGA
AGGCAAGAACCCGGACGTGCTGACGGTTCACCCCGATTACTTTTTGATCGATCCCGGCATCGGCCGTTTT
CTCTACCGCCTGGCACGCCGCGCCGCAGGCAAGGCAGAAGCCAGATGGTTGTTCAAGACGATCTACGAAC
GCAGTGGCAGCGCCGGAGAGTTCAAGAAGTTCTGTTTCACCGTGCGCAAGCTGATCGGGTCAAATGACCT
GCCGGAGTACGATTTGAAGGAGGAGGCGGGGCAGGCTGGCCCGATCCTAGTCATGCGCTACCGCAACCTG
ATCGAGGGCGAAGCATCCGCCGGTTCCTAATGTACGGAGCAGATGCTAGGGCAAATTGCCCTAGCAGGGG
AAAAAGGTCGAAAAGGTCTCTTTCCTGTGGATAGCACGTACATTGGGAACCCAAAGCCGTACATTGGGAA
CCGGAACCCGTACATTGGGAACCCAAAGCCGTACATTGGGAACCGGTCACACATGTAAGTGACTGATATA
AAAGAGAAAAAAGGCGATTTTTCCGCCTAAAACTCTTTAAAACTTATTAAAACTCTTAAAACCCGCCTGG
CCTGTGCATAACTGTCTGGCCAGCGCACAGCCGAAGAGCTGCAAAAAGCGCCTACCCTTCGGTCGCTGCG
CTCCCTACGCCCCGCCGCTTCGCGTCGGCCTATCGCGGCCGCTGGCCGCTCAAAAATGGCTGGCCTACGG
CCAGGCAATCTACCAGGGCGCGGACAAGCCGCGCCGTCGCCACTCGACCGCCGGCGCCCACATCAAGGCA
CCCTGCCTCGCGCGTTTCGGTGATGACGGTGAAAACCTCTGACACATGCAGCTCCCGGAGACGGTCACAG
CTTGTCTGTAAGCGGATGCCGGGAGCAGACAAGCCCGTCAGGGCGCGTCAGCGGGTGTTGGCGGGTGTCG
GGGCGCAGCCATGACCCAGTCACGTAGCGATAGCGGAGTGTATACTGGCTTAACTATGCGGCATCAGAGC
AGATTGTACTGAGAGTGCACCATATGCGGTGTGAAATACCGCACAGATGCGTAAGGAGAAAATACCGCAT
CAGGCGCTCTTCCGCTTCCTCGCTCACTGACTCGCTGCGCTCGGTCGTTCGGCTGCGGCGAGCGGTATCA
GCTCACTCAAAGGCGGTAATACGGTTATCCACAGAATCAGGGGATAACGCAGGAAAGAACATGTGAGCAA
AAGGCCAGCAAAAGGCCAGGAACCGTAAAAAGGCCGCGTTGCTGGCGTTTTTCCATAGGCTCCGCCCCCC
TGACGAGCATCACAAAAATCGACGCTCAAGTCAGAGGTGGCGAAACCCGACAGGACTATAAAGATACCAG
GCGTTTCCCCCTGGAAGCTCCCTCGTGCGCTCTCCTGTTCCGACCCTGCCGCTTACCGGATACCTGTCCG
CCTTTCTCCCTTCGGGAAGCGTGGCGCTTTCTCATAGCTCACGCTGTAGGTATCTCAGTTCGGTGTAGGT
CGTTCGCTCCAAGCTGGGCTGTGTGCACGAACCCCCCGTTCAGCCCGACCGCTGCGCCTTATCCGGTAAC
TATCGTCTTGAGTCCAACCCGGTAAGACACGACTTATCGCCACTGGCAGCAGCCACTGGTAACAGGATTA
GCAGAGCGAGGTATGTAGGCGGTGCTACAGAGTTCTTGAAGTGGTGGCCTAACTACGGCTACACTAGAAG
GACAGTATTTGGTATCTGCGCTCTGCTGAAGCCAGTTACCTTCGGAAAAAGAGTTGGTAGCTCTTGATCC
GGCAAACAAACCACCGCTGGTAGCGGTGGTTTTTTTGTTTGCAAGCAGCAGATTACGCGCAGAAAAAAAG
GATCTCAAGAAGATCCTTTGATCTTTTCTACGGGGTCTGACGCTCAGTGGAACGAAAACTCACGTTAAGG
GATTTTGGTCATGCATTCTAGGTACTAAAACAATTCATCCAGTAAAATATAATATTTTATTTTCTCCCAA
TCAGGCTTGATCCCCAGTAAGTCAAAAAATAGCTCGACATACTGTTCTTCCCCGATATCCTCCCTGATCG
ACCGGACGCAGAAGGCAATGTCATACCACTTGTCCGCCCTGCCGCTTCTCCCAAGATCAATAAAGCCACT
TACTTTGCCATCTTTCACAAAGATGTTGCTGTCTCCCAGGTCGCCGTGGGAAAAGACAAGTTCCTCTTCG
GGCTTTTCCGTCTTTAAAAAATCATACAGCTCGCGCGGATCTTTAAATGGAGTGTCTTCTTCCCAGTTTT
CGCAATCCACATCGGCCAGATCGTTATTCAGTAAGTAATCCAATTCGGCTAAGCGGCTGTCTAAGCTATT
CGTATAGGGACAATCCGATATGTCGATGGAGTGAAAGAGCCTGATGCACTCCGCATACAGCTCGATAATC
TTTTCAGGGCTTTGTTCATCTTCATACTCTTCCGAGCAAAGGACGCCATCGGCCTCACTCATGAGCAGAT
TGCTCCAGCCATCATGCCGTTCAAAGTGCAGGACCTTTGGAACAGGCAGCTTTCCTTCCAGCCATAGCAT
CATGTCCTTTTCCCGTTCCACATCATAGGTGGTCCCTTTATACCGGCTGTCCGTCATTTTTAAATATAGG
TTTTCATTTTCTCCCACCAGCTTATATACCTTAGCAGGAGACATTCCTTCCGTATCTTTTACGCAGCGGT
ATTTTTCGATCAGTTTTTTCAATTCCGGTGATATTCTCATTTTAGCCATTTATTATTTCCTTCCTCTTTT
CTACAGTATTTAAAGATACCCCAAGAAGCTAATTATAACAAGACGAACTCCAATTCACTGTTCCTTGCAT
TCTAAAACCTTAAATACCAGAAAACAGCTTTTTCAAAGTTGTTTTCAAAGTTGGCGTATAACATAGTATC
GACGGAGCCGATTTTGAAACCGCGGTGATCACAGGCAGCAACGCTCTGTCATCGTTACAATCAACATGCT
ACCCTCCGCGAGATCATCCGTGTTTCAAACCCGGCAGCTTAGTTGCCGTTCTTCCGAATAGCATCGGTAA
CATGAGCAAAGTCTGCCGCCTTACAACGGCTCTCCCGCTGACGCCGTCCCGGACTGATGGGCTGCCTGTA
TCGAGTGGTGATTTTGTGCCGAGCTGCCGGTCGGGGAGCTGTTGGCTGGCTGGTGGCAGGATATATTGTG
GTGTAAACAAATTGACGCTTAGACAACTTAATAACACATTGCGGACGTTTTTAATGTACTGAATTAACGC
CGAATTAATTCGGGGGATCTGGATTTTAGTACTGGATTTTGGTTTTAGGAATTAGAAATTTTATTGATAG
AAGTATTTTACAAATACAAATACATACTAAGGGTTTCTTATATGCTCAACACATGAGCGAAACCCTATAG
GAACCCTAATTCCCTTATCTGGGAACTACTCACACATTATTATGGAGAAACTCGAGCTTGTCGATCGACT
CTAGCTAGAGGATCGATCCGAACCCCAGAGTCCCGCTCAGAAGAACTCGTCAAGAAGGCGATAGAAGGCG
ATGCGCTGCGAATCGGGAGCGGCGATACCGTAAAGCACGAGGAAGCGGTCAGCCCATTCGCCGCCAAGCT
CTTCAGCAATATCACGGGTAGCCAACGCTATGTCCTGATAGCGGTCCGCCACACCCAGCCGGCCACAGTC
GATGAATCCAGAAAAGCGGCCATTTTCCACCATGATATTCGGCAAGCAGGCATCGCCATGTGTCACGACG
AGATCCTCGCCGTCGGGCATGCGCGCCTTGAGCCTGGCGAACAGTTCGGCTGGCGCGAGCCCCTGATGCT
CTTCGTCCAGATCATCCTGATCGACAAGACCGGCTTCCATCCGAGTACGTGCTCGCTCGATGCGATGTTT
CGCTTGGTGGTCGAATGGGCAGGTAGCCGGATCAAGCGTATGCAGCCGCCGCATTGCATCAGCCATGATG
GATACTTTCTCGGCAGGAGCAAGGTGAGATGACAGGAGATCCTGCCCCGGCACTTCGCCCAATAGCAGCC
AGTCCCTTCCCGCTTCAGTGACAACGTCGAGCACAGCTGCGCAAGGAACGCCCGTCGTGGCCAGCCACGA
TAGCCGCGCTGCCTCGTCCTGGAGTTCATTCAGGGCACCGGACAGGTCGGTCTTGACAAAAAGAACCGGG
CGCCCCTGCGCTGACAGCCGAAACACGGCGGCATCAGAGCAGCCGATTGTCTGTTGTGCCCAGTCATAGC
CGAATAGCCTCTCCACCCAAGCGGCCGGAGAACCTGCGTGCAATCCATCTTGTTCAATCCCCATGGTCGA
TCGACAGATCTGCGAAAGCTCGAGAGAGATAGATTTGTAGAGAGAGACTGGTGATTTCAGCGTGTCCTCT
CCAAATGAAATGAACTTCCTTATATAGAGGAAGGGTCTTGCGAAGGATAGTGGGATTGTGCGTCATCCCT
TACGTCAGTGGAGATATCACATCAATCCACTTGCTTTGAAGACGTGGTTGGAACGTCTTCTTTTTCCACG
ATGCTCCTCGTGGGTGGGGGTCCATCTTTGGGACCACTGTCGGCAGAGGCATCTTGAACGATAGCCTTTC
CTTTATCGCAATGATGGCATTTGTAGGTGCCACCTTCCTTTTCTACTGTCCTTTTGATGAAGTGACAGAT
AGCTGGGCAATGGAATCCGAGGAGGTTTCCCGATATTACCCTTTGTTGAAAAGTCTCAATAGCCCTTTGG
TCTTCTGAGACTGTATCTTTGATATTCTTGGAGTAGACGAGAGTGTCGTGCTCCACCATGTTCACATCAA
TCCACTTGCTTTGAAGACGTGGTTGGAACGTCTTCTTTTTCCACGATGCTCCTCGTGGGTGGGGGTCCAT
CTTTGGGACCACTGTCGGCAGAGGCATCTTGAACGATAGCCTTTCCTTTATCGCAATGATGGCATTTGTA
GGTGCCACCTTCCTTTTCTACTGTCCTTTTGATGAAGTGACAGATAGCTGGGCAATGGAATCCGAGGAGG
TTTCCCGATATTACCCTTTGTTGAAAAGTCTCAATAGCCCTTTGGTCTTCTGAGACTGTATCTTTGATAT
TCTTGGAGTAGACGAGAGTGTCGTGCTCCACCATGTTGGCAAGCTGCTCTAGCCAATACGCAAACCGCCT
CTCCCCGCGCGTTGGCCGATTCATTAATGCAGCTGGCACGACAGGTTTCCCGACTGGAAAGCGGGCAGTG
AGCGCAACGCAATTAATGTGAGTTAGCTCACTCATTAGGCACCCCAGGCTTTACACTTTATGCTTCCGGC
TCGTATGTTGTGTGGAATTGTGAGCGGATAACAATTTCACACAGGAAACAGCTATGACATGATTACGAAT
TCGAAGTTGTGAATTGTGATCATAGGAGTAATATTTCTATCTGAACAAAAATTGAATTTTGTTTTGCTTT
TTGTTGAAAGATAAATAAAATGTTTGGCAGATTGTTTGTACAGAACACAACTTGTTGATAAAACAAATTC
CATCAAGACAGCTAATGAGCTTTTGATAGTCAGAGCTTTGAAGACGTGTTAATGAATTAAACTGATTAGA
CCTAAAACCAAATATTTAGAAAGAAAAAAATATGATAATTGTTATGTTATTTAATCAATAGTCAAATACT
ATGTTGAGTACCAATCATTTCAGTTTCAACGATTGCTACTCTTTTGACCAATAACAAAAAGGTTTTTATT
TTTCATTTCTCAAACTCCATTTTTGTTTGCTTTTAGCATAAAAACAGCTAGAATGTGAGTTTCATATGTA
TTATATACTATAAGAAATCATATAAATTAACGACTAGAACATATTGTTTTCATTCTAGTGGTATATCTGA
GTTTGACTAGAACGTTTGGAGGCAGATTAAAGTGATTTCGCCTTGTCAAAACTACTTTGTATATGTTATC
AATCAATCGCTCAAAACTAAATCGGAAAAAAACTACATAAATAAGATATGGAAAATGATACTAACACAAA
CTAGTAAGTAAGTAGTCACTACATATTCTGGTCCCATGAATATGGCTTACATAGTACATACATTGTGAGA
TTAAATGAATATGATATATAATACAAGCATATAAGCATGTGCATGACTATGAAGTGGGAATACATTTAGT
GCCTTTATATGCAACTTGACAGAATTACCAATTATGTGAATAGTGAAACTTATATTGCGTCTTGGCCTTT
TCACATCCGTGACATGATCCCTCAAATCTATATCTTCTTGCGGCATATGCTTATATATAAACATATGACT
TCGTCTATAAATTTATATCCAGATAATTAATTCTCTCATAATATCTTCTCCACAATTTCAACTCTTCTAA
AGTCTAAACCGGATCCGTCTAAACC
Features (pLannotate 1.2.2; 23 found; start..end, strand, type, name):
      1..3603    +  CDS            FLS2: FLS2_ARATH - Experimental evidence at protein level: Swiss-Prot protein existence level 1. Constitutes the pattern-recognition receptor (PPR) that determines the specific perception of flagellin (flg22), a potent elicitor of the defense response to pathogen-associated molecular patterns (PAMPs). Flagellin-binding to the receptor is the first step to initiate the innate immune MAP kinase signaling cascade (MEKK1, MKK4/MKK5 and MPK3/MPK6), resulting in enhanced resistance against pathogens. Binding to the effector AvrPto1 or to the phosphatase hopD2 from Pseudomonas syringae blocks the downstrea
   3610..3720    +  CDS            13xMyc (fragment): 13 tandem Myc epitope tags
   3730..4449    +  CDS            EGFP: the original enhanced GFP (Yang et al., 1996) mammalian codon-optimized
   4449..4467    +  misc_feature   MCS (fragment): pUC18/19 multiple cloning site
   4506..4662    +  polyA_signal   CaMV poly(A) signal (fragment): cauliflower mosaic virus polyadenylation signal
   4684..4838    +  CDS            lacZα (fragment): LacZα fragment of β-galactosidase; lacZ fragment
   4904..4928    +  misc_feature   RB T-DNA repeat: right border repeat from nopaline C58 T-DNA
   5268..5669    +  CDS            Y4CG_SINFN (fragment): Protein inferred from homology: Swiss-Prot protein existence level 3. From Sinorhizobium fredii (strain NBRC 101917 / NGR234).
   6229..6858    +  CDS            pVS1 StaA: stability protein from the Pseudomonas plasmid pVS1 (Heeb et al., 2000)
   7287..8360    +  CDS            pVS1 RepA: replication protein from the Pseudomonas plasmid pVS1 (Heeb et al., 2000)
   8426..8620    +  rep_origin     pVS1 oriV: origin of replication for the Pseudomonas plasmid pVS1 (Heeb et al., 2000)
   8823..8862    +  CDS            rop (fragment): Rop protein, which maintains plasmids at low copy number; rop
   8964..9104    +  misc_feature   bom: basis of mobility region from pBR322
   9290..9878    -  rep_origin     ori: high-copy-number ColE1/pMB1/pBR322/pUC origin of replication
   9965..10759   -  CDS            KanR: aminoglycoside phosphotransferase; aphA-3; confers resistance to kanamycin
  11184..11208   +  misc_feature   LB T-DNA repeat: left border repeat from nopaline C58 T-DNA
  11286..11460   -  polyA_signal   CaMV poly(A) signal: cauliflower mosaic virus polyadenylation signal
  11517..12309   -  CDS            NeoR/KanR (fragment): aminoglycoside phosphotransferase from Tn5; aph(3')-II (or nptII); confers resistance to neomycin, kanamycin, and G418 (Geneticin®)
  12377..13053   -  promoter       CaMV 35S promoter (enhanced): cauliflower mosaic virus 35S promoter with a duplicated enhancer region
  13143..13231   +  CDS            lacI (fragment): lac repressor; lacI; The lac repressor binds to the lac operator to inhibit transcription in E. coli. This inhibition can be relieved by adding lactose or isopropyl-β-D-thiogalactopyranoside (IPTG).
  13244..13265   +  protein_bind   CAP binding site: CAP binding activates transcription in the presence of cAMP. E. coli catabolite activator protein
  13280..13310   +  promoter       lac promoter: promoter for the E. coli lac operon
  13314..13336   +  protein_bind   lac operator (fragment): The lac repressor binds to the lac operator to inhibit transcription in E. coli. This inhibition can be relieved by adding lactose or isopropyl-β-D-thiogalactopyranoside (IPTG). lac repressor encoded by lacI
