[The description below was written by a language model from this plasmid's Addgene catalogue record and pLannotate feature annotations shown in this document.]
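Description:
pCAMBIA-FLS2prom::FLS2-3xmyc-GFP is a plant expression binary vector built on pCAMBIA2300 and designed for Agrobacterium-mediated T-DNA transfer. The 14.4 kb plasmid carries two replication systems: a high-copy ColE1/pMB1-type origin with the pBR322 bom site for propagation in E. coli, and the pVS1 oriV with its RepA replication and StaA stability proteins for maintenance in Agrobacterium. A backbone aphA-3 gene gives bacterial kanamycin resistance. Within the T-DNA, next to the nopaline-type left border, sits a plant selection cassette in which an enhanced (duplicated-enhancer) CaMV 35S promoter drives nptII, terminated by a CaMV poly(A) signal, so that transformed plant tissue can be selected on kanamycin.

The payload is the Arabidopsis thaliana FLS2 gene, which encodes the pattern-recognition receptor kinase that perceives bacterial flagellin (the flg22 epitope) and triggers MAP kinase-based innate immune signalling. Its coding sequence is fused at the C terminus to a short run of Myc epitopes (catalogued as 3xmyc, and detected by the annotation tool as a fragment of a longer Myc array) followed by EGFP, and it ends with a partial CaMV poly(A) signal near the right border. The construct name indicates expression from the native FLS2 promoter. This promoter is not annotated in the feature table, but an unannotated stretch of roughly 1 kb lies between the residual lac promoter/operator of the cloning site and the start of the FLS2 reading frame, which is where it would be expected. The stated purpose is FLS2-GFP expression in plants, which suits live imaging of receptor localisation and trafficking, such as ligand-induced endocytosis, while the Myc tag allows immunodetection.
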