Addgene plasmid #86157: pCAMBIA-FLS2prom::FLS2-3xmyc-GFP
Purpose: FLS2-GFP expresssion
Depositing lab: Silke Robatzek. Depositing organization: University of Basel. Publication: Ligand-induced endocytosis of the pattern recognition receptor FLS2 in Arabidopsis. Robatzek S, Chinchilla D, Boller T. Genes Dev. 2006 Mar 1;20(5):537-42. 10.1101/gad.366506 PubMed 16510871.
Backbone
  Vector backbone: pCAMBIA2300
  Vector type: Plant Expression
Growth in bacteria
  Bacterial resistance: Kanamycin, 50 μg/mL
  Growth temperature: 37°C
  Growth strain: DH5alpha
  Copy number: High Copy
Gene/Insert
  Gene/Insert name: FLS2
  Species: A. thaliana (mustard weed)
  Entrez Gene: FLS2 (a.k.a. AT5G46330, FLAGELLIN-SENSITIVE 2, MPL12.13, MPL12.8, MPL12_13)
  Tag / fusion protein: 3xmyc (C terminal on insert); GFP (C terminal on insert)
  Cloning method: Unknown
  Sequencing primers: 5′ M13R; 3′ M13F
Terms and licenses: Academic/Nonprofit Terms; Industry Terms: Not Available to Industry
How to cite: pCAMBIA-FLS2prom::FLS2-3xmyc-GFP was a gift from Silke Robatzek (Addgene plasmid # 86157 ; http://n2t.net/addgene:86157 ; RRID:Addgene_86157)
